>Addgene plasmid #207820 | p667-UBC-ZNF746-V5-miniTurbo | addgene full sequence | sequence record 416623 | Addgene NGS Result
AGGTGGCACTTTTCGGGGAAATGTGCGCGGAACCCCTATTTGTTTATTTTTCTAAATACATTCAAATATG
TATCCGCTCATGAGACAATAACCCTGATAAATGCTTCAATAATATTGAAAAAGGAAGAGTATGAGTATTC
AACATTTCCGTGTCGCCCTTATTCCCTTTTTTGCGGCATTTTGCCTTCCTGTTTTTGCTCACCCAGAAAC
GCTGGTGAAAGTAAAAGATGCTGAAGATCAGTTGGGTGCACGAGTGGGTTACATCGAACTGGATCTCAAC
AGCGGTAAGATCCTTGAGAGTTTTCGCCCCGAAGAACGTTTTCCAATGATGAGCACTTTTAAAGTTCTGC
TATGTGGCGCGGTATTATCCCGTATTGACGCCGGGCAAGAGCAACTCGGTCGCCGCATACACTATTCTCA
GAATGACTTGGTTGAGTACTCACCAGTCACAGAAAAGCATCTTACGGATGGCATGACAGTAAGAGAATTA
TGCAGTGCTGCCATAACCATGAGTGATAACACTGCGGCCAACTTACTTCTGACAACGATCGGAGGACCGA
AGGAGCTAACCGCTTTTTTGCACAACATGGGGGATCATGTAACTCGCCTTGATCGTTGGGAACCGGAGCT
GAATGAAGCCATACCAAACGACGAGCGTGACACCACGATGCCTGTAGCAATGGCAACAACGTTGCGCAAA
CTATTAACTGGCGAACTACTTACTCTAGCTTCCCGGCAACAATTAATAGACTGGATGGAGGCGGATAAAG
TTGCAGGACCACTTCTGCGCTCGGCCCTTCCGGCTGGCTGGTTTATTGCTGATAAATCTGGAGCCGGTGA
GCGTGGGTCTCGCGGTATCATTGCAGCACTGGGGCCAGATGGTAAGCCCTCCCGTATCGTAGTTATCTAC
ACGACGGGGAGTCAGGCAACTATGGATGAACGAAATAGACAGATCGCTGAGATAGGTGCCTCACTGATTA
AGCATTGGTAACTGTCAGACCAAGTTTACTCATATATACTTTAGATTGATTTAAAACTTCATTTTTAATT
TAAAAGGATCTAGGTGAAGATCCTTTTTGATAATCTCATGACCAAAATCCCTTAACGTGAGTTTTCGTTC
CACTGAGCGTCAGACCCCGTAGAAAAGATCAAAGGATCTTCTTGAGATCCTTTTTTTCTGCGCGTAATCT
GCTGCTTGCAAACAAAAAAACCACCGCTACCAGCGGTGGTTTGTTTGCCGGATCAAGAGCTACCAACTCT
TTTTCCGAAGGTAACTGGCTTCAGCAGAGCGCAGATACCAAATACTGTTCTTCTAGTGTAGCCGTAGTTA
GGCCACCACTTCAAGAACTCTGTAGCACCGCCTACATACCTCGCTCTGCTAATCCTGTTACCAGTGGCTG
CTGCCAGTGGCGATAAGTCGTGTCTTACCGGGTTGGACTCAAGACGATAGTTACCGGATAAGGCGCAGCG
GTCGGGCTGAACGGGGGGTTCGTGCACACAGCCCAGCTTGGAGCGAACGACCTACACCGAACTGAGATAC
CTACAGCGTGAGCTATGAGAAAGCGCCACGCTTCCCGAAGGGAGAAAGGTGGACAGGTATCCGGTAAGCG
GCAGGGTCGGAACAGGAGAGCGCACGAGGGAGCTTCCAGGGGGAAACGCCTGGTATCTTTATAGTCCTGT
CGGGTTTCGCCACCTCTGACTTGAGCGTCGATTTTTGTGATGCTCGTCAGGGGGGCGGAGCCTATGGAAA
AACGCCAGCAACGCGGCCTTTTTACGGTTCCTGGCCTTTTGCTGGCCTTTTGCTCACATGTTCTTTCCTG
CGTTATCCCCTGATTCTGTGGATAACCGTATTACCGCCTTTGAGTGAGCTGATACCGCTCGCCGCAGCCG
AACGACCGAGCGCAGCGAGTCAGTGAGCGAGGAAGCGGAAGAGCGCCCAATACGCAAACCGCCTCTCCCC
GCGCGTTGGCCGATTCATTAATGCAGCTGGCACGACAGGTTTCCCGACTGGAAAGCGGGCAGTGAGCGCA
ACGCAATTAATGTGAGTTAGCTCACTCATTAGGCACCCCAGGCTTTACACTTTATGCTTCCGGCTCGTAT
GTTGTGTGGAATTGTGAGCGGATAACAATTTCACACAGGAAACAGCTATGACCATGATTACGCCAAGCGC
GCAATTAACCCTCACTAAAGGGAACAAAAGCTGGAGCTGCAAGCTTAATGTAGTCTTATGCAATACTCTT
GTAGTCTTGCAACATGGTAACGATGAGTTAGCAACATGCCTTACAAGGAGAGAAAAAGCACCGTGCATGC
CGATTGGTGGAAGTAAGGTGGTACGATCGTGCCTTATTAGGAAGGCAACAGACGGGTCTGACATGGATTG
GACGAACCACTGAATTGCCGCATTGCAGAGATATTGTATTTAAGTGCCTAGCTCGATACATAAACGGGTC
TCTCTGGTTAGACCAGATCTGAGCCTGGGAGCTCTCTGGCTAACTAGGGAACCCACTGCTTAAGCCTCAA
TAAAGCTTGCCTTGAGTGCTTCAAGTAGTGTGTGCCCGTCTGTTGTGTGACTCTGGTAACTAGAGATCCC
TCAGACCCTTTTAGTCAGTGTGGAAAATCTCTAGCAGTGGCGCCCGAACAGGGACTTGAAAGCGAAAGGG
AAACCAGAGGAGCTCTCTCGACGCAGGACTCGGCTTGCTGAAGCGCGCACGGCAAGAGGCGAGGGGCGGC
GACTGGTGAGTACGCCAAAAATTTTGACTAGCGGAGGCTAGAAGGAGAGAGATGGGTGCGAGAGCGTCAG
TATTAAGCGGGGGAGAATTAGATCGCGATGGGAAAAAATTCGGTTAAGGCCAGGGGGAAAGAAAAAATAT
AAATTAAAACATATAGTATGGGCAAGCAGGGAGCTAGAACGATTCGCAGTTAATCCTGGCCTGTTAGAAA
CATCAGAAGGCTGTAGACAAATACTGGGACAGCTACAACCATCCCTTCAGACAGGATCAGAAGAACTTAG
ATCATTATATAATACAGTAGCAACCCTCTATTGTGTGCATCAAAGGATAGAGATAAAAGACACCAAGGAA
GCTTTAGACAAGATAGAGGAAGAGCAAAACAAAAGTAAGACCACCGCACAGCAAGCGGCCGCTGATCTTC
AGACCTGGAGGAGGAGATATGAGGGACAATTGGAGAAGTGAATTATATAAATATAAAGTAGTAAAAATTG
AACCATTAGGAGTAGCACCCACCAAGGCAAAGAGAAGAGTGGTGCAGAGAGAAAAAAGAGCAGTGGGAAT
AGGAGCTTTGTTCCTTGGGTTCTTGGGAGCAGCAGGAAGCACTATGGGCGCAGCGTCAATGACGCTGACG
GTACAGGCCAGACAATTATTGTCTGGTATAGTGCAGCAGCAGAACAATTTGCTGAGGGCTATTGAGGCGC
AACAGCATCTGTTGCAACTCACAGTCTGGGGCATCAAGCAGCTCCAGGCAAGAATCCTGGCTGTGGAAAG
ATACCTAAAGGATCAACAGCTCCTGGGGATTTGGGGTTGCTCTGGAAAACTCATTTGCACCACTGCTGTG
CCTTGGAATGCTAGTTGGAGTAATAAATCTCTGGAACAGATTTGGAATCACACGACCTGGATGGAGTGGG
ACAGAGAAATTAACAATTACACAAGCTTAATACACTCCTTAATTGAAGAATCGCAAAACCAGCAAGAAAA
GAATGAACAAGAATTATTGGAATTAGATAAATGGGCAAGTTTGTGGAATTGGTTTAACATAACAAATTGG
CTGTGGTATATAAAATTATTCATAATGATAGTAGGAGGCTTGGTAGGTTTAAGAATAGTTTTTGCTGTAC
TTTCTATAGTGAATAGAGTTAGGCAGGGATATTCACCATTATCGTTTCAGACCCACCTCCCAACCCCGAG
GGGACCCGACAGGCCCGAAGGAATAGAAGAAGAAGGTGGAGAGAGAGACAGAGACAGATCCATTCGATTA
GTGAACGGATCTCGACGGTATCGGTTAACTTTTAAAAGAAAAGGGGGGATTGGGGGGTACAGTGCAGGGG
AAAGAATAGTAGACATAATAGCAACAGACATACAAACTAAAGAATTACAAAAACAAATTACAAAATTCAA
AATTTTATCGTCCAGTGTGGTGGAATTCTGCAGATATCAACTTTGTATAGAAAAGTTGGCCTCCGCGCCG
GGTTTTGGCGCCTCCCGCGGGCGCCCCCCTCCTCACGGCGAGCGCTGCCACGTCAGACGAAGGGCGCAGC
GAGCGTCCTGATCCTTCCGCCCGGACGCTCAGGACAGCGGCCCGCTGCTCATAAGACTCGGCCTTAGAAC
CCCAGTATCAGCAGAAGGACATTTTAGGACGGGACTTGGGTGACTCTAGGGCACTGGTTTTCTTTCCAGA
GAGCGGAACAGGCGAGGAAAAGTAGTCCCTTCTCGGCGATTCTGCGGAGGGATCTCCGTGGGGCGGTGAA
CGCCGATGATTATATAAGGACGCGCCGGGTGTGGCACAGCTAGTTCCGTCGCAGCCGGGATTTGGGTCGC
GGTTCTTGTTTGTGGATCGCTGTGATCGTCACTTGGTGAGTAGCGGGCTGCTGGGCTGGCCGGGGCTTTC
GTGGCCGCCGGGCCGCTCGGTGGGACGGAAGCGTGTGGAGAGACCGCCAAGGGCTGTAGTCTGGGTCCGC
GAGCAAGGTTGCCCTGAACTGGGGGTTGGGGGGAGCGCAGCAAAATGGCGGCTGTTCCCGAGTCTTGAAT
GGAAGACGCTTGTGAGGCGGGCTGTGAGGTCGTTGAAACAAGGTGGGGGGCATGGTGGGCGGCAAGAACC
CAAGGTCTTGAGGCCTTCGCTAATGCGGGAAAGCTCTTATTCGGGTGAGATGGGCTGGGGCACCATCTGG
GGACCCTGACGTGAAGTTTGTCACTGACTGGAGAACTCGGTTTGTCGTCTGTTGCGGGGGCGGCAGTTAT
GGCGGTGCCGTTGGGCAGTGCACCCGTACCTTTGGGAGCGCGCGCCCTCGTCGTGTCGTGACGTCACCCG
TTCTGTTGGCTTATAATGCAGGGTGGGGCCACCTGCCGGTAGGTGTGCGGTAGGCTTTTCTCCGTCGCAG
GACGCAGGGTTCGGGCCTAGGGTAGGCTCTCCTGAATCGACAGGCGCCGGACCTCTGGTGAGGGGAGGGA
TAAGTGAGGCGTCAGTTTCTTTGGTCGGTTTTATGTACCTATCTTCTTAAGTAGCTGAAGCTCCGGTTTT
GAACTATGCGCTCGGGGTTGGCGAGTGTGTTTTGTGAAGTTTTTTAGGCACCTTTTGAAATGTAATCATT
TGGGTCAATATGTAATTTTCAGTGTTAGACTAGTAAATTGTCCGCTAAATTCTGGCCGTTTTTGGCTTTT
TTGTTAGACACAAGTTTGTACAAAAAAGTTGGCATGGCCGAGGCGGTCGCGGCTCCGATTTCTCCGTGGA
CGATGGCAGCCACGATTCAGGCCATGGAGAGGAAGATTGAATCGCAGGCTGCTCGCCTGCTTTCCCTAGA
AGGTCGAACCGGGATGGCCGAGAAGAAGCTGGCTGATTGCGAGAAGACAGCTGTGGAGTTCGGGAACCAG
CTGGAGGGCAAGTGGGCCGTGCTGGGGACCCTGCTGCAGGAGTACGGGCTGCTGCAGAGGCGGCTGGAGA
ACGTGGAGAACCTGCTGCGCAACAGGAACTTCTGGATCCTGCGGCTGCCCCCGGGCAGCAAGGGGGAGTC
CCCTAAGGAGTGGGGCAAGCTGGAGGACTGGCAGAAGGAGCTCTACAAGCACGTGATGAGGGGCAACTAC
GAGACGCTGGTCTCCCTGGACTACGCCATCTCCAAGCCCGAGGTCCTCTCCCAGATTGAACAAGGGAAGG
AGCCCTGCAACTGGCGCCGCCCTGGCCCCAAGATTCCAGATGTTCCTGTGGACCCCAGTCCAGGCTCGGG
GCCCCCAGTTCCCGCCCCAGACCTCTTGATGCAGATCAAGCAGGAGGGTGAGCTCCAGCTCCAGGAGCAG
CAGGCCCTGGGCGTGGAGGCGTGGGCAGCCGGGCAGCCAGATATTGGGGAGGAGCCCTGGGGCCTCAGCC
AGCTGGATTCCGGAGCAGGAGACATCTCCACGGATGCCACCTCTGGTGTCCATTCCAACTTTTCCACCAC
CATCCCGCCCACCTCCTGGCAAACGGATCTCCCTCCCCACCATCCCTCTTCAGCATGCTCGGACGGGACC
CTGAAGCTCAACACAGCAGCCTCCACGGAAGCAGATGTAAAAATTGTAATAAAAACAGAAGTCCAGGAAG
AGGAGGTGGTGGCCACACCCGTACATCCTACTGACCTAGAGGCTCACGGGACCCTGTTTGGACCAGGCCA
AGCCACACGGTTCTTCCCTAGTCCTGCCCAGGAAGGAGCCTGGGAAAGCCAGGGCAGCTCCTTCCCCAGC
CAGGACCCTGTGCTGGGGCTGCGAGAGCCCGCCCGGCCTGAGAGGGACATGGGTGAGCTCAGTCCTGCTG
TGGCCCAGGAGGAGACCCCTCCTGGGGACTGGCTCTTCGGAGGGGTCCGGTGGGGCTGGAATTTCCGGTG
TAAACCGCCAGTGGGCCTGAACCCGAGGACGGGGCCCGAGGGGCTTCCTTACTCCTCCCCGGACAACGGA
GAGGCCATCTTGGACCCCAGCCAGGCCCCAAGGCCATTCAACGAACCCTGTAAATACCCTGGCCGGACCA
AAGGCTTTGGCCACAAGCCAGGGCTGAAGAAGCACCCCGCGGCGCCCCCCGGGGGCCGGCCCTTCACCTG
CGCCACGTGTGGGAAGAGCTTCCAGCTGCAAGTCAGCCTGAGCGCGCACCAGCGCAGCTGTGGGGCGCCC
GACGGGTCGGGCCCGGGCACAGGCGGTGGCGGCAGCGGCAGTGGCGGCGGCGGTGGCGGCAGCGGTGGGG
GCAGCGCACGGGATGGCAGCGCCCTTCGGTGTGGGGAGTGCGGCCGTTGCTTCACGCGCCCCGCGCACCT
CATCCGCCATCGCATGCTGCACACCGGCGAGCGGCCCTTCCCCTGCACCGAGTGTGAGAAGCGCTTCACC
GAACGCTCCAAGCTCATCGACCACTACCGAACGCACACGGGCGTGCGGCCCTTCACCTGCACCGTCTGCG
GCAAAAGCTTCATCCGCAAGGACCACCTCCGCAAGCACCAGCGCAACCATGCAGCGGGCGCCAAGACCCC
GGCCCGAGGCCAGCCACTCCCGACGCCGCCCGCACCTCCTGATCCCTTCAAGAGCCCCGCCTCCAAAGGA
CCTTTGGCCTCCACAGACCTTGTGACCGACTGGACTTGTGGCCTCAGCGTCCTGGGACCCACCGATGGCG
GGGACATGGCACCAACTTTCTTGTACAAAGTGGGCGGCAAGCCCATCCCCAACCCCCTGCTGGGCCTGGA
CAGCACCGCTAGCATCCCGCTGCTGAACGCTAAACAGATTCTGGGACAGCTGGACGGCGGGAGCGTGGCA
GTCCTGCCTGTGGTCGACTCCACCAATCAGTACCTGCTGGATCGAATCGGCGAGCTGAAGAGTGGGGATG
CTTGCATTGCAGAATATCAGCAGGCAGGGAGAGGAAGCAGAGGGAGGAAATGGTTCTCTCCTTTTGGAGC
TAACCTGTACCTGAGTATGTTTTGGCGCCTGAAGCGGGGACCAGCAGCAATCGGCCTGGGCCCGGTCATC
GGAATTGTCATGGCAGAAGCGCTGCGAAAGCTGGGAGCAGACAAGGTGCGAGTCAAATGGCCCAATGACC
TGTATCTGCAGGATAGAAAGCTGGCAGGCATCCTGGTGGAGCTGGCCGGAATAACAGGCGATGCTGCACA
GATCGTCATTGGCGCCGGGATTAACGTGGCTATGAGGCGCGTGGAGGAAAGCGTGGTCAATCAGGGCTGG
ATCACACTGCAGGAAGCAGGGATTAACCTGGACAGGAATACTCTGGCCGCTATGCTGATCCGAGAGCTGC
GGGCAGCCCTGGAACTGTTCGAGCAGGAAGGCCTGGCTCCATATCTGTCACGGTGGGAGAAGCTGGATAA
CTTCATCAATAGACCCGTGAAGCTGATCATTGGGGACAAAGAGATTTTCGGGATTAGCCGGGGGATTGAT
AAACAGGGAGCCCTGCTGCTGGAACAGGACGGAGTTATCAAACCCTGGATGGGCGGAGAAATCAGTCTGC
GGTCTGCCGAAAAGTAAGCCAACTTTATTATACATAGTTGATATCCAGCACAGTGGCGGCCGCTCGACAA
TCAACCTCTGGATTACAAAATTTGTGAAAGATTGACTGGTATTCTTAACTATGTTGCTCCTTTTACGCTA
TGTGGATACGCTGCTTTAATGCCTTTGTATCATGCTATTGCTTCCCGTATGGCTTTCATTTTCTCCTCCT
TGTATAAATCCTGGTTGCTGTCTCTTTATGAGGAGTTGTGGCCCGTTGTCAGGCAACGTGGCGTGGTGTG
CACTGTGTTTGCTGACGCAACCCCCACTGGTTGGGGCATTGCCACCACCTGTCAGCTCCTTTCCGGGACT
TTCGCTTTCCCCCTCCCTATTGCCACGGCGGAACTCATCGCCGCCTGCCTTGCCCGCTGCTGGACAGGGG
CTCGGCTGTTGGGCACTGACAATTCCGTGGTGTTGTCGGGGAAGCTGACGTCCTTTCCATGGCTGCTCGC
CTGTGTTGCCACCTGGATTCTGCGCGGGACGTCCTTCTGCTACGTCCCTTCGGCCCTCAATCCAGCGGAC
CTTCCTTCCCGCGGCCTGCTGCCGGCTCTGCGGCCTCTTCCGCGTCTTCGCCTTCGCCCTCAGACGAGTC
GGATCTCCCTTTGGGCCGCCTCCCCGCCTGGAATTCTACCGGGTAGGGGAGGCGCTTTTCCCAAGGCAGT
CTGGAGCATGCGCTTTAGCAGCCCCGCTGGGCACTTGGCGCTACACAAGTGGCCTCTGGCCTCGCACACA
TTCCACATCCACCGGTAGGCGCCAACCGGCTCCGTTCTTTGGTGGCCCCTTCGCGCCACCTTCTACTCCT
CCCCTAGTCAGGAAGTTCCCCCCCGCCCCGCAGCTCGCGTCGTGCAGGACGTGACAAATGGAAGTAGCAC
GTCTCACTAGTCTCGTGCAGATGGACAGCACCGCTGAGCAATGGAAGCGGGTAGGCCTTTGGGGCAGCGG
CCAATAGCAGCTTTGCTCCTTCGCTTTCTGGGCTCAGAGGCTGGGAAGGGGTGGGTCCGGGGGCGGGCTC
AGGGGCGGGCTCAGGGGCGGGGCGGGCGCCCGAAGGTCCTCCGGAGGCCCGGCATTCTGCACGCTTCAAA
AGCGCACGTCTGCCGCGCTGTTCTCCTCTTCCTCATCTCCGGGCCTTTCGACCTGCAGCCCAAGCTTACC
ATGACCGAGTACAAGCCCACGGTGCGCCTCGCCACCCGCGACGACGTCCCCAGGGCCGTACGCACCCTCG
CCGCCGCGTTCGCCGACTACCCCGCCACGCGCCACACCGTCGATCCGGACCGCCACATCGAGCGGGTCAC
CGAGCTGCAAGAACTCTTCCTCACGCGCGTCGGGCTCGACATCGGCAAGGTGTGGGTCGCGGACGACGGC
GCCGCGGTGGCGGTCTGGACCACGCCGGAGAGCGTCGAAGCGGGGGCGGTGTTCGCCGAGATCGGCCCGC
GCATGGCCGAGTTGAGCGGTTCCCGGCTGGCCGCGCAGCAACAGATGGAAGGCCTCCTGGCGCCGCACCG
GCCCAAGGAGCCCGCGTGGTTCCTGGCCACCGTCGGCGTCTCGCCCGACCACCAGGGCAAGGGTCTGGGC
AGCGCCGTCGTGCTCCCCGGAGTGGAGGCGGCCGAGCGCGCCGGGGTGCCCGCCTTCCTGGAGACCTCCG
CGCCCCGCAACCTCCCCTTCTACGAGCGGCTCGGCTTCACCGTCACCGCCGACGTCGAGGTGCCCGAAGG
ACCGCGCACCTGGTGCATGACCCGCAAGCCCGGTGCCTGACGCCCGCCCCACGACCCGCAGCGCCCGACC
GAAAGGAGCGCACGACCCCATGCATCTCGAGGGCCCGGTACCTTTAAGACCAATGACTTACAAGGCAGCT
GTAGATCTTAGCCACTTTTTAAAAGAAAAGGGGGGACTGGAAGGGCTAGCTCACTCCCAACGAAGACAAG
ATCTGCTTTTTGCTTGTACTGGGTCTCTCTGGTTAGACCAGATCTGAGCCTGGGAGCTCTCTGGCTAACT
AGGGAACCCACTGCTTAAGCCTCAATAAAGCTTGCCTTGAGTGCTTCAAGTAGTGTGTGCCCGTCTGTTG
TGTGACTCTGGTAACTAGAGATCCCTCAGACCCTTTTAGTCAGTGTGGAAAATCTCTAGCAGTAGTAGTT
CATGTCATCTTATTATTCAGTATTTATAACTTGCAAAGAAATGAATATCAGAGAGTGAGAGGAACTTGTT
TATTGCAGCTTATAATGGTTACAAATAAAGCAATAGCATCACAAATTTCACAAATAAAGCATTTTTTTCA
CTGCATTCTAGTTGTGGTTTGTCCAAACTCATCAATGTATCTTATCATGTCTGGCTCTAGCTATCCCGCC
CCTAACTCCGCCCATCCCGCCCCTAACTCCGCCCAGTTCCGCCCATTCTCCGCCCCATGGCTGACTAATT
TTTTTTATTTATGCAGAGGCCGAGGCCGCCTCGGCCTCTGAGCTATTCCAGAAGTAGTGAGGAGGCTTTT
TTGGAGGCCTAGGGACGTACCCAATTCGCCCTATAGTGAGTCGTATTACGCGCGCTCACTGGCCGTCGTT
TTACAACGTCGTGACTGGGAAAACCCTGGCGTTACCCAACTTAATCGCCTTGCAGCACATCCCCCTTTCG
CCAGCTGGCGTAATAGCGAAGAGGCCCGCACCGATCGCCCTTCCCAACAGTTGCGCAGCCTGAATGGCGA
ATGGG
[124 nt withheld, positions 10926-11049]
C
[91 nt withheld, positions 11051-11141]
A
[49 nt withheld, positions 11143-11191]
CCTTTGACGTTGGAGTCCACGTTCTTT
[37 nt withheld, positions 11219-11255]
ACCCTATCTCGGTCTATTCTTTTGATTTATAAGGGATTTTGCCGATTTCGGCCTATTGGTTAAAAAATGA
GCTGATTTAACAAAAATTTAACGCGAATTTTAACAAAATATTAACGCTTACAATTT
Features (pLannotate 1.2.2; 31 found; start..end, strand, type, name):
     26..130     +  promoter       AmpR promoter: bla
    131..991     +  CDS            AmpR: β-lactamase; bla; confers resistance to ampicillin, carbenicillin, and related antibiotics
   1162..1750    +  rep_origin     ori: high-copy-number ColE1/pMB1/pBR322/pUC origin of replication
   1933..2025    +  CDS            lacI (fragment): lac repressor; lacI; The lac repressor binds to the lac operator to inhibit transcription in E. coli. This inhibition can be relieved by adding lactose or isopropyl-β-D-thiogalactopyranoside (IPTG).
   2038..2059    +  protein_bind   CAP binding site: CAP binding activates transcription in the presence of cAMP. E. coli catabolite activator protein
   2074..2104    +  promoter       lac promoter: promoter for the E. coli lac operon
   2108..2130    +  protein_bind   lac operator (fragment): The lac repressor binds to the lac operator to inhibit transcription in E. coli. This inhibition can be relieved by adding lactose or isopropyl-β-D-thiogalactopyranoside (IPTG). lac repressor encoded by lacI
   2173..2191    +  promoter       T3 promoter: promoter for bacteriophage T3 RNA polymerase
   2219..2445    +  promoter       RSV promoter: Rous sarcoma virus enhancer/promoter
   2446..2626    +  LTR            5' LTR (truncated): truncated 5' long terminal repeat (LTR) from HIV-1
   2673..2798    +  misc_feature   HIV-1 Ψ: packaging signal of human immunodeficiency virus type 1
   2782..3145    +  CDS            HIV-1 gag (fragment): gag protein from human immunodeficiency virus 1; gag
   3291..3524    +  misc_feature   RRE: The Rev response element (RRE) of HIV-1 allows for Rev-dependent mRNA export from the nucleus to the cytoplasm.
   3901..4001    +  CDS            Rev (fragment): human immunodeficiency virus 1 (HIV-1) Rev protein; rev; enhances nuclear export of unspliced and incompletely spliced viral mRNAs
   4020..4136    +  misc_feature   cPPT/CTS: central polypurine tract and central termination sequence of HIV-1
   4168..4188    +  protein_bind   attB4: mutant version of attB; core recombination site for the Gateway® BP reaction BP Clonase™
   4188..5399    +  promoter       UbC promoter: human ubiquitin C promoter
   5401..5418    +  protein_bind   attB1 (fragment): mutant version of attB; core recombination site for the Gateway® BP reaction BP Clonase™
   5424..7358    +  CDS            ZNF746: ZN746_HUMAN - Also known as PARIS. Experimental evidence at protein level: Swiss-Prot protein existence level 1. Transcription repressor that specifically binds to the 5'- TATTTT[T/G]-3' consensus sequence on promoters and repress transcription of PGC-1-alpha (PPARGC1A), thereby playing a role in regulation of neuron death. From Homo sapiens (Human).
   7366..7383    -  protein_bind   attB2 (fragment): mutant version of attB; core recombination site for the Gateway® BP reaction BP Clonase™
   7434..8204    +  CDS            miniTurbo: N-terminally truncated mutant of the E. coli biotin ligase BioID engineered for improved catalytic efficiency (Branon et al., 2018)
   8259..8847    +  misc_feature   WPRE: woodchuck hepatitis virus posttranscriptional regulatory element
   8861..9360    +  promoter       PGK promoter: mouse phosphoglycerate kinase 1 promoter
   9381..9980    +  CDS            PuroR: puromycin N-acetyltransferase; pac from Streptomyces alboniger; confers resistance to puromycin
  10048..10185   +  CDS            nef (fragment): NEF_HV1LA - Experimental evidence at protein level: Swiss-Prot protein existence level 1. Extracellular Nef protein targets CD4(+) T-lymphocytes for apoptosis by interacting with CXCR4 surface receptors. From Human immunodeficiency virus type 1 group M subtype B (isolate Lai) (HIV-1).
  10171..10351   +  LTR            5' LTR (truncated): truncated 5' long terminal repeat (LTR) from HIV-1
  10423..10544   +  polyA_signal   SV40 poly(A) signal: SV40 polyadenylation signal
  10584..10719   +  rep_origin     SV40 ori: SV40 origin of replication
  10740..10758   -  promoter       T7 promoter: promoter for bacteriophage T7 RNA polymerase
  10766..10921   +  CDS            lacZα (fragment): LacZα fragment of β-galactosidase; lacZ fragment
  10926..11354   +  rep_origin     f1 ori (sequence partly withheld): f1 bacteriophage origin of replication; arrow indicates direction of (+) strand synthesis
