[The description below was written by a language model from this plasmid's Addgene catalogue record and pLannotate feature annotations shown in this document.]
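Description:
p667-UBC-ZNF746-V5-miniTurbo is a lentiviral expression plasmid of about 11.4 kb, built on the pDest667 destination backbone by Gateway recombination. It delivers human ZNF746 (also called PARIS) fused at its C terminus to a V5 epitope and the miniTurbo biotin ligase. In bacteria it is maintained through a high-copy ColE1/pUC-type origin and selected with ampicillin via the β-lactamase gene. An f1 origin and remnants of a lac/lacZα cloning region, with flanking T3 and T7 promoters, are also present in the backbone.

The transfer cassette has a third-generation-style layout. An RSV promoter drives a truncated HIV-1 5' LTR, followed by the Ψ packaging signal with a gag fragment, the Rev response element and the cPPT/CTS. The cassette ends in a second truncated LTR, an SV40 polyadenylation signal and an SV40 origin. Within the provirus, the human ubiquitin C promoter sits between attB4 and attB1 sites, and the ZNF746 coding sequence sits between attB1 and attB2, an arrangement consistent with multi-fragment Gateway assembly. miniTurbo lies downstream of attB2. The V5 tag listed in the catalogue entry is not annotated separately in the feature table, but it presumably occupies the short gap before miniTurbo. A WPRE follows the fusion to enhance transcript expression, and a separate mouse PGK promoter drives puromycin N-acetyltransferase so that transduced mammalian cells can be selected.

The construct is intended for proximity-dependent biotinylation experiments. miniTurbo, an engineered truncated E. coli biotin ligase, labels proteins near the ZNF746 bait for streptavidin capture and proteomic identification, and V5 allows detection of the fusion. The associated work examined ZNF746/PARIS as a co-complexed repressor of NRF2.
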