Addgene plasmid #207820: p667-UBC-ZNF746-V5-miniTurbo
Purpose: C-terminal tagged ZNF746 for miniTurbo proximity experiments
Depositing lab: Ben Major. Depositing organization: Washington University in Saint Louis. Publication: Proximity proteomic analysis of the NRF family reveals the Parkinson's disease protein ZNF746/PARIS as a co-complexed repressor of NRF2. LaPak KM, Saeidi S, Bok I, Wamsley NT, Plutzer IB, Bhatt DP, Luo J, Ashrafi G, Ben Major M. Sci Signal. 2023 Dec 12;16(815):eadi9018. doi: 10.1126/scisignal.adi9018. Epub 2023 Dec 12. PubMed 38085818.
Backbone
  Vector backbone: pDest667
  Backbone manufacturer: PEL
  Vector type: Lentiviral
  Selectable markers: Puromycin
Growth in bacteria
  Bacterial resistance: Ampicillin, 100 μg/mL
  Growth temperature: 30°C
  Growth strain: NEB Stable
  Copy number: High Copy
Gene/Insert
  Gene/Insert name: ZNF746-V5-miniTurbo (alt name: PARIS)
  Species: H. sapiens (human)
  Entrez Gene: ZNF746 (a.k.a. PARIS)
  Promoter: UBC
  Tag / fusion protein: V5-miniTurbo (C terminal on insert)
  Cloning method: Gateway Cloning
Terms and licenses: Academic/Nonprofit Terms; Industry Terms: Not Available to Industry
How to cite: p667-UBC-ZNF746-V5-miniTurbo was a gift from Ben Major (Addgene plasmid # 207820 ; http://n2t.net/addgene:207820 ; RRID:Addgene_207820)
